Addgene plasmid #134797: pED14xR-1
Purpose: IPTG inducible expression of R-TAGA qtRNA
Depositing lab: Ahmed Badran. Depositing organization: Broad Institute. Publication: Multiplex suppression of four quadruplet codons via tRNA directed evolution. DeBenedictis EA, Carver GD, Chung CZ, Soll D, Badran AH. Nat Commun. 2021 Sep 29;12(1):5706. doi: 10.1038/s41467-021-25948-y. PubMed 34588441.
Backbone
  Vector backbone: RK2 SpecR
  Total vector size (bp): 3240
  Vector type: Bacterial Expression, Synthetic Biology
Growth in bacteria
  Bacterial resistance: Spectinomycin, 50 μg/mL
  Growth temperature: 37°C
  Growth strain: DH5alpha
  Growth instructions: Grow in glucose to suppress expression of qtRNA
  Copy number: Low Copy
Gene/Insert
  Gene/Insert name: R-TAGA qtRNA
  Species: Synthetic
Terms and licenses: Academic/Nonprofit Terms; Industry Terms: Not Available to Industry
Depositor comments: The lacI repressor must also be expressed in order to make the ProK-LacI promoter IPTG-inducible. These can be provided by the host strain, or on another plasmid. For example, E coli S2060s (Addgene Bacterial strain #105064), encode lacI.
How to cite: pED14xR-1 was a gift from Ahmed Badran (Addgene plasmid # 134797 ; http://n2t.net/addgene:134797 ; RRID:Addgene_134797)
