[The description below was written by a language model from this plasmid's Addgene catalogue record and pLannotate feature annotations shown in this document.]
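Description:
pED14xR-1 is a small (about 3.2 kb), low-copy bacterial expression plasmid built on an RK2 (IncP) spectinomycin-resistance backbone and intended for synthetic biology work in E. coli. Replication depends on the two RK2 components annotated in the sequence: an oriV origin fragment and the trfA gene, whose protein product binds and activates oriV. Selection is provided by an aadA (SmR) aminoglycoside adenylyltransferase gene, which confers spectinomycin and streptomycin resistance and is driven here by the bla (AmpR) promoter.

The payload is a synthetic quadruplet-decoding tRNA (qtRNA) named R-TAGA. From the name, this is presumably an arginine-type tRNA scaffold that reads the four-base codon TAGA, although the record does not spell this out. The feature table identifies a roughly 75-nt tRNA on the reverse strand, followed by a putative bacterial terminator fragment. A lac operator sits at the start of the circular record on the same strand, placing it just upstream of the tRNA. This matches the depositor's description of a ProK-LacI hybrid promoter, though the promoter itself is not annotated. An rrnB T1 terminator lies near the origin.

The plasmid carries no lacI, so IPTG-inducible control requires lac repressor from the host strain or a second plasmid. The depositor also indicates that glucose suppresses qtRNA expression. The construct comes from work on directed evolution of tRNAs for multiplexed suppression of quadruplet codons. It is used to supply the qtRNA on demand in assays of four-base codon decoding, typically alongside compatible plasmids.
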