Features (pLannotate 1.2.2; 8 found; start..end, strand, type, name):
      1..17      -  protein_bind   lac operator: The lac repressor binds to the lac operator to inhibit transcription in E. coli. This inhibition can be relieved by adding lactose or isopropyl-β-D-thiogalactopyranoside (IPTG). lac repressor encoded by lacI
    209..253     -  terminator     rrnB T1 terminator: transcription terminator T1 from the E. coli rrnB gene
    269..758     +  rep_origin     oriV (fragment): incP origin of replication
    905..2053    +  CDS            trfA: trans-acting replication protein that binds to and activates oriV
   2083..2154    +  promoter       AmpR promoter: bla
   2155..2946    +  CDS            SmR: aminoglycoside adenylyltransferase (Murphy, 1985); aadA; confers resistance to spectinomycin and streptomycin
   3045..3074    -  terminator     bacterial terminator (fragment): putative bacterial transcription terminator
   3116..3190    -  ncRNA          tRNA: Accession: RF00005 - tRNA
>Addgene plasmid #134797 | pED14xR-1 | addgene full sequence | sequence record 266388 | Addgene NGS Result
TTGTTATCCGCTCACAATTATCTTACTGCGCAGATACGCCCTCGTCAATCCCTTAATAGCAAAATGCCTT
TTGATCGGCGAGAAAGTCAGCAGGCCGCTTAGTTAGCCGTGCACTGATCATATCGTCAATTATTACCTCC
ACGGGGAGAGCCTGAGCAAACTGGCCTCAGGCATTTGAGAAGCACAAGGGTCCCTAAGTCTCCTCAGCAA
AACGAAAGGCCCAGTCTTTCGACTGAGCCTTTCGTTTTATTTGACCGGATGTCCTCTTACTGACAGATGA
GGGGCGGACGTTGACACTTGAGGGGCCGACTCACCCGGCGCGGCGTTGACAGATGAGGGGCAGGCTCGAT
TTCGGCCGGCGACGTGGAGCTGGCCAGCCTCGCAAATCGGCGAAAACGCCTGATTTTACGCGAGTTTCCC
ACAGATGATGTGGACAAGCCTGGGGATAAGTGCCCTGCGGTATTGACACTTGAGGGGCGCGACTACTGAC
AGATGAGGGGCGCGATCCTTGACACTTGAGGGGCAGAGTGCTGACAGATGAGGGGCGCACCTATTGACAT
TTGAGGGGCTGTCCACAGGCAGAAAATCCAGCATTTGCAAGGGTTTCCGCCCGTTTTTCGGCCACCGCTA
ACCTGTCTTTTAACCTGCTTTTAAACCAATATTTATAAACCTTGTTTTTAACCAGGGCTGCGCCCTGTGC
GCGTGACCGCGCACGCCGAAGGGGGGTGCCCCCCCTTCTCGAACCCTCCCGGCCCGCTAACGCGGGCCTC
CCATCCCCCCAGGGGCTGCGCCCCTCGGCCGCGAACGGCCTCACCCCAAAAATGGAGGTTTCTCTTCTTT
CACTTTACGGCTAGCTCAGCCCTAGGTATTATGCTAGCAGCCCCATACGATATAAGGAGGGTGAATGAAT
CGGACGTTTGACCGGAAGGCATACAGGCAAGAACTGATCGACGCGGGGTTTTCCGCCGAGGATGCCGAAA
CCATCGCAAGCCGCACCGTCATGCGTGCGCCCCGCGAAACCTTCCAGTCCGTCGGCTCGATGGTCCAGCA
AGCTACGGCCAAGATCGAGCGCGACAGCGTGCAACTGGCTCCCCCTGCCCTGCCCGCGCCATCGGCCGCC
GTGGAGCGTTCGCGTCGTCTCGAACAGGAGGCGGCAGGTTTGGCGAAGTCGATGACCATCGACACGCGAG
GAACTATGACGACCAAGAAGCGAAAAACCGCCGGCGAGGACCTGGCAAAACAGGTCAGCGAGGCCAAGCA
GGCCGCGTTGCTGAAACACACGAAGCAGCAGATCAAGGAAATGCAGCTTTCCTTGTTCGATATTGCGCCG
TGGCCGGACACGATGCGAGCGATGCCAAACGACACGGCCCGCTCTGCCCTGTTCACCACGCGCAACAAGA
AAATCCCGCGCGAGGCGCTGCAAAACAAGGTCATTTTCCACGTCAACAAGGACGTGAAGATCACCTACAC
CGGCGTCGAGCTGCGGGCCGACGATGACGAACTGGTGTGGCAGCAGGTGTTGGAGTACGCGAAGCGCACC
CCTATCGGCGAGCCGATCACCTTCACGTTCTACGAGCTTTGCCAGGACCTGGGCTGGTCGATCAATGGCC
GGTATTACACGAAGGCCGAGGAATGCCTGTCGCGCCTACAGGCGACGGCGATGGGCTTCACGTCCGACCG
CGTTGGGCACCTGGAATCGGTGTCGCTGCTGCACCGCTTCCGCGTCCTGGACCGTGGCAAGAAAACGTCC
CGTTGCCAGGTCCTGATCGACGAGGAAATCGTCGTGCTGTTTGCTGGCGACCACTACACGAAATTCATAT
GGGAGAAGTACCGCAAGCTGTCGCCGACGGCCCGACGGATGTTCGACTATTTCAGCTCGCACCGGGAGCC
GTACCCGCTCAAGCTGGAAACCTTCCGCCTCATGTGCGGATCGGATTCCACCCGCGTGAAGAAGTGGCGC
GAGCAGGTCGGCGAAGCCTGCGAAGAGTTGCGAGGCAGCGGCCTGGTGGAACACGCCTGGGTCAATGATG
ACCTGGTGCATTGCAAACGCTAGACGGCCTATTTGGCCTATTTTTCTAAATACATTCAAATATGTATCCG
CTCATGAGACAATAACCCTGATAAATGCTTCAATAATATTGAAAAAGGAAGAGTATGAGGGAAGCGGTGA
TCGCCGAAGTATCGACTCAACTATCAGAGGTAGTTGGCGTCATCGAGCGCCATCTCGAACCGACGTTGCT
GGCCGTACATTTGTACGGCTCCGCAGTGGATGGCGGCCTGAAGCCACACAGTGATATTGATTTGCTGGTT
ACGGTGACCGTAAGGCTTGATGAAACAACGCGGCGAGCTTTGATCAACGACCTTTTGGAAACTTCGGCTT
CCCCTGGAGAGAGCGAGATTCTCCGCGCTGTAGAAGTCACCATTGTTGTGCACGACGACATCATTCCGTG
GCGTTATCCAGCTAAGCGCGAACTGCAATTTGGAGAATGGCAGCGCAATGACATTCTTGCAGGTATCTTC
GAGCCAGCCACGATCGACATTGATCTGGCTATCTTGCTGACAAAAGCAAGAGAACATAGCGTTGCCTTGG
TAGGTCCAGCGGCGGAGGAACTCTTTGATCCGGTTCCTGAACAGGATCTATTTGAGGCGCTAAATGAAAC
CTTAACGCTATGGAACTCGCCGCCCGACTGGGCTGGCGATGAGCGAAATGTAGTGCTTACGTTGTCCCGC
ATTTGGTACAGCGCAGTAACCGGCAAAATCGCGCCGAAGGATGTCGCTGCCGACTGGGCAATGGAGCGCC
TGCCGGCCCAGTATCAGCCCGTCATACTTGAAGCTAGACAGGCTTATCTTGGACAAGAAGAAGATCGCTT
GGCCTCGCGCGCAGATCAGTTGGAAGAATTTGTCCACTACGTGAAAGGCGAGATCACCAAGGTAGTCGGC
AAATAAACGCCATGGGCATTAAAAAATGCCCTCTTGGGTTATCAAGAGGGTCATTATATTTGCTGAGGAG
TGCCGTTAATTAAGTCGGATGAATGGCAGAAGCTTAAAAAAAATCCTTAGCTTTCGCTAAGGATCTGCAG
GTCGACGGATCCTGCTGAAGGTTACGGAGAATATGGTGCATCCGGGAGGATTCGAACCTCCGACCGCTCG
GTTTAGAAGCCGAGTACTCTATCCAGCTGAGCTACGGATGCATCGGGAAAACTTATTCTACAAGGGACCC
ATCTTGTCTGCTAA
